>Addgene plasmid #18458 | T4 Lysozyme R96M | addgene partial sequence | sequence record 24244 | 3primeUP
GCTANGAAAAAGCCCGCTCATTAGGCGGGCTCAGATCTGCTCATGTTTTGACAGCTTATCATCGATAAGC
TTCGGCAATAAATTCTTGATATGTTTTCATATGTTTCCTTTAAATATTTTAATTAGTAATTGTCTATTCA
AGTAATTGTGAATATACTATCACAATTCCAAGAGAAAGTAAACAGCTTTATAGATTTTTATACGCGTCCC
AAGTGCCAGTTCTAAACGTTGTAATGACTCGTTTTGCGCGATTAGGTGTTTGATTATACCATCTACTTTT
AGCTAAGTTAACTGCTGCTTCATCCCAGCGTTTTTGTTGAAGCATACGTAAAGAGTTAGTAAATCCTGCC
ACACCGGTTTCTCCCATTTGGAAAACCATATTGATCAGCGCGCACATACGAACCGCATCAAGAGAATCAT
AAACCGGTTTTAATTTAGCATTTCTCAGAATTCCGCGAACAGCAGCATCAACATCCTGATTAAAGAGTTT
TTCAGCCTCATCTTTTGTAATTACACCATTGCAATTACGCCCAATAGCTTTATCTAATTCAGATTTAGCA
GCATTAAGTGATGGACTTTTTGTAAGCAAATGACCGATGCCAATAGTGTAATAGCCTTCTGTGTCTTTAT
AGATTTTAAGTCTAAGACCTTCATCTATACGTAACATTTCAAATATATTCATAATACCTCCTAAGCATCG
ATGGATCCTGTTTCCTGTGTGAATTGTTATCCGCTCACAATTCCACACATTATACGAGCCGATGATAATG
NCACAGGGGATGGGAGTAGCTCACGAGGACGACCCGTTNCNGGTGAATGTAC
