[The description below was written by a language model from this plasmid's Addgene catalogue record.]
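Description:
T4 Lysozyme R96M is a bacterial expression plasmid built on the pHS1403 backbone (about 5 kb without insert) that carries the bacteriophage T4 lysozyme gene (gene e) with a single amino-acid substitution, arginine 96 to methionine. The roughly 600 bp insert was cloned by restriction digestion between a BamHI site at the 5′ end and a HindIII site at the 3′ end, and both sites remain intact. According to the depositor's notes, the BamHI site lies 27 bp from the start codon and the HindIII site 115 bp from the stop codon, so short stretches of flanking non-coding sequence accompany the open reading frame and the whole coding region can be excised or transferred as a BamHI–HindIII fragment. The plasmid is maintained at high copy number in E. coli and selected with ampicillin. The record does not state the promoter that drives expression, the origin of replication, or whether any tag is present, and no feature table is provided to fill in these details.

T4 lysozyme is a small muramidase that degrades the bacterial cell wall during phage infection, and it is widely used as a model protein for studying folding, stability and structure. A point mutant such as R96M fits that kind of work: the variant protein can be produced in E. coli and compared with the wild-type enzyme to assess how replacing a charged arginine side chain with an uncharged methionine at position 96 affects the protein. The record itself does not state the specific experimental purpose of this mutant.
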