Addgene plasmid #18458: T4 Lysozyme R96M
Depositing lab: Brian Matthews. Depositing organization: University of Oregon.
Backbone
  Vector backbone: pHS1403
  Backbone size w/o insert (bp): 5000
  Vector type: Bacterial Expression
Growth in bacteria
  Bacterial resistance: Ampicillin, 100 μg/mL
  Growth temperature: 37°C
  Growth strain: DH5alpha
  Copy number: High Copy
Gene/Insert
  Gene/Insert name: T4 Lysozyme
  Species: Bacteriophage T4
  Insert size (bp): 600
  Mutation: R96M
  GenBank ID: NP_049736
  Entrez Gene: e (a.k.a. T4p123)
  Cloning method: Restriction Enzyme; 5′ cloning site BamHI (not destroyed); 3′ cloning site HindIII (not destroyed)
  Sequencing primers: 5′ na; 3′ GGCGTATCACGAGGCCC
Terms and licenses: Academic/Nonprofit Terms; Industry Terms: Not Available to Industry
Depositor comments: The BamHI site is 27 bp from the ATG and the HindIII site is 115 bp from the stop.
How to cite: T4 Lysozyme R96M was a gift from Brian Matthews (Addgene plasmid # 18458 ; http://n2t.net/addgene:18458 ; RRID:Addgene_18458)
